Addgene plasmid #132198: pDONR221_SLC8B1
Purpose: Gateway entry clone with codon-optimized ORF sequence for subcloning into custom expression vectors
Depositing lab: RESOLUTE Consortium & Giulio Superti-Furga. Depositing organization: CeMM Research Center for Molecular Medicine. Publication: The RESOLUTE consortium: unlocking SLC transporters for drug discovery. Superti-Furga G, Lackner D, Wiedmer T, Ingles-Prieto A, Barbosa B, Girardi E, Goldmann U, Gurtl B, Klavins K, Klimek C, Lindinger S, Lineiro-Retes E, Muller AC, Onstein S, Redinger G, Reil D, Sedlyarov V, Wolf G, Crawford M, Everley R, ... Steppan CM. Nat Rev Drug Discov. 2020 Jul;19(7):429-430. doi: 10.1038/d41573-020-00056-6. PubMed 32265506.
Backbone
  Vector backbone: pDONR221
  Backbone manufacturer: Thermo Fisher Scientific
  Backbone size w/o insert (bp): 2550
  Vector type: Mammalian Expression
Growth in bacteria
  Bacterial resistance: Kanamycin, 50 μg/mL
  Growth temperature: 37°C
  Growth strain: Stbl3
  Copy number: High Copy
Gene/Insert
  Gene/Insert name: SLC8B1 (alt name: FLJ22233, NCKX6, NCLX, SLC24A6)
  Species: H. sapiens (human)
  Insert size (bp): 1752
  Entrez Gene: SLC8B1 (a.k.a. NCKX6, NCLX, SLC24A6)
  Cloning method: Gateway Cloning
  Sequencing primers: 5′ M13-fwd; 3′ M13-rev
Terms and licenses: Academic/Nonprofit Terms; Industry Terms
Depositor comments: For more information on the full Resolute plasmid collection, please see www.addgene.org/depositor-collections/re-solute/. Please provide your feedback on this plasmid to the RESOLUTE consortium by filling out their RESOLUTE repository feedback form: https://forms.office.com/Pages/ResponsePage.aspx?id=0e05yklzmkS7rjFGQL4N7z4feCLQvEJAmVcOCM_u885UN1JJRko0Ukg4TVQwNTZLOUxPQVJWT1NHUCQlQCN0PWcu
How to cite: pDONR221_SLC8B1 was a gift from RESOLUTE Consortium & Giulio Superti-Furga (Addgene plasmid # 132198 ; http://n2t.net/addgene:132198 ; RRID:Addgene_132198)
