[The description below was written by a language model from this plasmid's Addgene catalogue record and the feature table of its GenBank file.]
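Description:
pDONR221_SLC8B1 is a Gateway entry clone built on the pDONR221 backbone, carrying a codon-optimized open reading frame for human SLC8B1 (also known as NCLX, NCKX6 or SLC24A6), a member of the solute carrier superfamily. The circular plasmid is 4302 bp, with an insert recorded as 1752 bp. It is maintained in E. coli at high copy through a ColE1/pUC-type origin and selected with kanamycin via the aph(3')-Ia (KanR) gene. Although the catalogue lists the vector type as mammalian expression, the feature table shows no eukaryotic promoter or polyadenylation signal, so the plasmid itself serves as a shuttle for the ORF rather than as an expression vector.

The ORF is not annotated as a feature in the record, but it occupies the interval between the attL1 and attL2 sites, which are the substrates for the Gateway LR Clonase reaction. Recombination with a destination vector carrying attR sites transfers the coding sequence directionally into whatever expression context the user chooses, supplying promoter, tags and selection markers from the destination. Upstream of attL1 lie the rrnB T2 and T1 transcription terminators, which insulate the insert from read-through transcription in bacteria. M13 forward and reverse primer sites flank the att cassette for sequence verification, and a T7 promoter sits just outside attL2, oriented toward the insert from its 3′ side. The record does not state whether the ORF retains a stop codon. The clone belongs to a consortium collection of SLC transporter constructs intended for subcloning into custom expression vectors for transporter research and drug discovery.
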