LOCUS       Exported 4302 bp ds-DNA circular SYN 12-MAY-2021
DEFINITION  Gateway entry clone with codon-optimized ORF sequence for subcloning
            into custom expression vectors.
ACCESSION   .
VERSION     .
KEYWORDS    pDONR221_SLC8B1
SOURCE      synthetic DNA construct
  ORGANISM  synthetic DNA construct
REFERENCE   1 (bases 1 to 4302)
  TITLE     RESOLUTE consortium SLC collection
REFERENCE   2 (bases 1 to 4302)
  AUTHORS   .
  TITLE     Direct Submission
  JOURNAL   Exported May 12, 2021 from SnapGene Server 1.1.58
            http://www.snapgene.com
FEATURES             Location/Qualifiers
     source          1..4302
                     /organism="synthetic DNA construct"
                     /mol_type="other DNA"
     primer_bind     92..109
                     /label=L4440
                     /note="L4440 vector, forward primer"
     terminator      268..295
                     /label=rrnB T2 terminator
                     /note="transcription terminator T2 from the E. coli rrnB
                     gene"
     terminator      387..473
                     /gene="Escherichia coli rrnB"
                     /label=rrnB T1 terminator
                     /note="transcription terminator T1 from the E. coli rrnB
                     gene"
     primer_bind     522..544
                     /label=M13/pUC Forward
                     /note="In lacZ gene"
     primer_bind     536..553
                     /label=M13 Forward
                     /note="In lacZ gene. Also called M13-F20 or M13 (-21)
                     Forward"
     primer_bind     537..553
                     /label=M13 fwd
                     /note="common sequencing primer, one of multiple similar
                     variants"
     protein_bind    569..668
                     /gene="mutant version of attL"
                     /label=attL1
                     /bound_moiety="LR Clonase(TM)"
                     /note="recombination site for the Gateway(R) LR reaction"
     protein_bind    complement(2427..2526)
                     /gene="mutant version of attL"
                     /label=attL2
                     /bound_moiety="LR Clonase(TM)"
                     /note="recombination site for the Gateway(R) LR reaction"
     primer_bind     complement(2543..2562)
                     /label=T7
                     /note="T7 promoter, forward primer"
     promoter        complement(2544..2562)
                     /label=T7 promoter
                     /note="promoter for bacteriophage T7 RNA polymerase"
     primer_bind     complement(2567..2583)
                     /label=M13 rev
                     /note="common sequencing primer, one of multiple similar
                     variants"
     primer_bind     complement(2567..2583)
                     /label=M13 Reverse
                     /note="In lacZ gene. Also called M13-rev"
     primer_bind     complement(2685..2704)
                     /label=pENTR-R
                     /note="pENTR vectors, reverse primer"
     CDS             2696..3505
                     /codon_start=1
                     /gene="aph(3')-Ia"
                     /product="aminoglycoside phosphotransferase"
                     /label=KanR
                     /note="confers resistance to kanamycin in bacteria or G418
                     (Geneticin(R)) in eukaryotes"
                     /translation="MSHIQRETSRPRLNSNMDADLYGYKWARDNVGQSGATIYRLYGKP
                     DAPELFLKHGKGSVANDVTDEMVRLNWLTEFMPLPTIKHFIRTPDDAWLLTTAIPGKTA
                     FQVLEEYPDSGENIVDALAVFLRRLHSIPVCNCPFNSDRVFRLAQAQSRMNNGLVDASD
                     FDDERNGWPVEQVWKEMHKLLPFSPDSVVTHGDFSLDNLIFDEGKLIGCIDVGRVGIAD
                     RYQDLAILWNCLGEFSPSLQKRLFQKYGIDNPDMNKLQFHLMLDEFF"
     primer_bind     complement(2763..2782)
                     /label=Kan-R
                     /note="Kanamycin resistance gene, reverse primer"
     rep_origin      3652..4240
                     /direction=RIGHT
                     /label=ori
                     /note="high-copy-number ColE1/pMB1/pBR322/pUC origin of
                     replication"
     primer_bind     4141..4160
                     /label=pBR322ori-F
                     /note="pBR322 origin, forward primer"
ORIGIN
        1 ctttcctgcg ttatcccctg attctgtgga taaccgtatt accgcctttg agtgagctga
       61 taccgctcgc cgcagccgaa cgaccgagcg cagcgagtca gtgagcgagg aagcggaaga
      121 gcgcccaata cgcaaaccgc ctctccccgc gcgttggccg attcattaat gcagctggca
      181 cgacaggttt cccgactgga aagcgggcag tgagcgcaac gcaattaata cgcgtaccgc
      241 tagccaggaa gagtttgtag aaacgcaaaa aggccatccg tcaggatggc cttctgctta
      301 gtttgatgcc tggcagttta tggcgggcgt cctgcccgcc accctccggg ccgttgcttc
      361 acaacgttca aatccgctcc cggcggattt gtcctactca ggagagcgtt caccgacaaa
      421 caacagataa aacgaaaggc ccagtcttcc gactgagcct ttcgttttat ttgatgcctg
      481 gcagttccct actctcgcgt taacgctagc atggatgttt tcccagtcac gacgttgtaa
      541 aacgacggcc agtcttaagc tcgggcccca aataatgatt ttattttgac tgatagtgac
      601 ctgttcgttg caacacattg atgagcaatg cttttttata atgccaactt tgtacaaaaa
      661 agcaggctcc accatggcag gccggagact gaacctgaga tgggccctgt ctgtgctgtg
      721 cgtgctgctg atggcagaga ccgtgagcgg aacaagggga agctccaccg gagcacacat
      781 ctctccccag tttcctgcca gcggcgtgaa tcagacaccc gtggtggact gcagaaaggt
      841 gtgcggcctg aacgtgtccg acaggtgcga tttcatccgc accaatcctg actgtcactc
      901 tgatggcggc tacctggatt atctggaggg catcttctgc cactttccac ctagcctgct
      961 gcctctggca gtgaccctgt acgtgtcctg gctgctgtat ctgtttctga tcctgggcgt
     1021 gacagccgcc aagttctttt gtccaaacct gtccgccatc tctaccacac tgaagctgag
     1081 ccacaacgtg gccggcgtga ccttcctggc ctttggcaat ggcgccccag acatcttctc
     1141 cgccctggtg gccttttctg atccacacac agcaggactg gccctgggcg ccctgttcgg
     1201 agcaggcgtg ctggtgacca cagtggtggc aggaggaatc accatcctgc accctttcat
     1261 ggcagcatcc aggccattct ttagagacat cgtgttttac atggtggccg tgttcctgac
     1321 ctttctgatg ctgttcaggg gaagggtgac actggcatgg gcactgggat acctgggact
     1381 gtacgtgttt tatgtggtga ccgtgatcct gtgcacatgg atctatcaga ggcagaggcg
     1441 cggctctctg ttctgtccta tgccagtgac ccccgagatc ctgtccgact ctgaggagga
     1501 tcgggtgtct agcaacacaa atagctacga ctatggcgat gagtacagac ctctgttctt
     1561 ttatcaggag accacagccc agatcctggt gagggccctg aatccactgg actacatgaa
     1621 gtggcggaga aagagcgcct attggaaggc cctgaaggtg ttcaagctgc ccgtggagtt
     1681 tctgctgctg ctgaccgtcc cagtggtgga ccccgataag gacgatcaga actggaagcg
     1741 ccccctgaat tgtctgcacc tggtcatctc ccctctggtc gtggtgctga ccctgcagtc
     1801 tggcacatac ggcgtgtatg agatcggagg actggtgccc gtgtgggtgg tggtggtcat
     1861 cgcaggaaca gccctggcat ccgtgacctt ctttgccaca agcgattccc agccaccaag
     1921 gctgcactgg ctgttcgcct ttctgggctt tctgacctct gccctgtgga tcaacgccgc
     1981 cgccacagag gtggtgaata tcctgaggtc tctgggcgtg gtgttccgcc tgagcaacac
     2041 cgtgctggga ctgacactgc tggcatgggg caatagcatc ggcgacgcct tctccgactt
     2101 caccctggca aggcagggat acccaagaat ggccttcagc gcctgctttg gcggcatcat
     2161 cttcaacatc ctggtgggag tgggactggg atgtctgctg cagatctcta gaagccacac
     2221 agaggtgaag ctggagccag atggcctgct ggtgtgggtg ctggcaggcg ccctgggact
     2281 gagcctggtg tttagcctgg tgtccgtgcc cctgcagtgc ttccagctgt ccagggtgta
     2341 cggcttttgt ctgctgctgt tctatctgaa ttttctggtg gtggccctgc tgaccgagtt
     2401 cggcgtgatc cacctgaagt ccatggaccc agctttcttg tacaaagttg gcattataag
     2461 aaagcattgc ttatcaattt gttgcaacga acaggtcact atcagtcaaa ataaaatcat
     2521 tatttgccat ccagctgata tcccctatag tgagtcgtat tacatggtca tagctgtttc
     2581 ctggcagctc tggcccgtgt ctcaaaatct ctgatgttac attgcacaag ataaaaatat
     2641 atcatcatga acaataaaac tgtctgctta cataaacagt aatacaaggg gtgttatgag
     2701 ccatattcaa cgggaaacgt cgaggccgcg attaaattcc aacatggatg ctgatttata
     2761 tgggtataaa tgggctcgcg ataatgtcgg gcaatcaggt gcgacaatct atcgcttgta
     2821 tgggaagccc gatgcgccag agttgtttct gaaacatggc aaaggtagcg ttgccaatga
     2881 tgttacagat gagatggtca gactaaactg gctgacggaa tttatgcctc ttccgaccat
     2941 caagcatttt atccgtactc ctgatgatgc atggttactc accactgcga tccccggaaa
     3001 aacagcattc caggtattag aagaatatcc tgattcaggt gaaaatattg ttgatgcgct
     3061 ggcagtgttc ctgcgccggt tgcattcgat tcctgtttgt aattgtcctt ttaacagcga
     3121 tcgcgtattt cgtctcgctc aggcgcaatc acgaatgaat aacggtttgg ttgatgcgag
     3181 tgattttgat gacgagcgta atggctggcc tgttgaacaa gtctggaaag aaatgcataa
     3241 acttttgcca ttctcaccgg attcagtcgt cactcatggt gatttctcac ttgataacct
     3301 tatttttgac gaggggaaat taataggttg tattgatgtt ggacgagtcg gaatcgcaga
     3361 ccgataccag gatcttgcca tcctatggaa ctgcctcggt gagttttctc cttcattaca
     3421 gaaacggctt tttcaaaaat atggtattga taatcctgat atgaataaat tgcagtttca
     3481 tttgatgctc gatgagtttt tctaatcaga attggttaat tggttgtaac actggcagag
     3541 cattacgctg acttgacggg acggcgcaag ctcatgacca aaatccctta acgtgagtta
     3601 cgcgtcgttc cactgagcgt cagaccccgt agaaaagatc aaaggatctt cttgagatcc
     3661 tttttttctg cgcgtaatct gctgcttgca aacaaaaaaa ccaccgctac cagcggtggt
     3721 ttgtttgccg gatcaagagc taccaactct ttttccgaag gtaactggct tcagcagagc
     3781 gcagatacca aatactgttc ttctagtgta gccgtagtta ggccaccact tcaagaactc
     3841 tgtagcaccg cctacatacc tcgctctgct aatcctgtta ccagtggctg ctgccagtgg
     3901 cgataagtcg tgtcttaccg ggttggactc aagacgatag ttaccggata aggcgcagcg
     3961 gtcgggctga acggggggtt cgtgcacaca gcccagcttg gagcgaacga cctacaccga
     4021 actgagatac ctacagcgtg agctatgaga aagcgccacg cttcccgaag ggagaaaggc
     4081 ggacaggtat ccggtaagcg gcagggtcgg aacaggagag cgcacgaggg agcttccagg
     4141 gggaaacgcc tggtatcttt atagtcctgt cgggtttcgc cacctctgac ttgagcgtcg
     4201 atttttgtga tgctcgtcag gggggcggag cctatggaaa aacgccagca acgcggcctt
     4261 tttacggttc ctggcctttt gctggccttt tgctcacatg tt
//
