>Addgene plasmid #132198 | pDONR221_SLC8B1 | depositor partial sequence | sequence record 253796 | Codon-optimized ORF of SLC8B1
ATGGCAGGCCGGAGACTGAACCTGAGATGGGCCCTGTCTGTGCTGTGCGTGCTGCTGATGGCAGAGACCG
TGAGCGGAACAAGGGGAAGCTCCACCGGAGCACACATCTCTCCCCAGTTTCCTGCCAGCGGCGTGAATCA
GACACCCGTGGTGGACTGCAGAAAGGTGTGCGGCCTGAACGTGTCCGACAGGTGCGATTTCATCCGCACC
AATCCTGACTGTCACTCTGATGGCGGCTACCTGGATTATCTGGAGGGCATCTTCTGCCACTTTCCACCTA
GCCTGCTGCCTCTGGCAGTGACCCTGTACGTGTCCTGGCTGCTGTATCTGTTTCTGATCCTGGGCGTGAC
AGCCGCCAAGTTCTTTTGTCCAAACCTGTCCGCCATCTCTACCACACTGAAGCTGAGCCACAACGTGGCC
GGCGTGACCTTCCTGGCCTTTGGCAATGGCGCCCCAGACATCTTCTCCGCCCTGGTGGCCTTTTCTGATC
CACACACAGCAGGACTGGCCCTGGGCGCCCTGTTCGGAGCAGGCGTGCTGGTGACCACAGTGGTGGCAGG
AGGAATCACCATCCTGCACCCTTTCATGGCAGCATCCAGGCCATTCTTTAGAGACATCGTGTTTTACATG
GTGGCCGTGTTCCTGACCTTTCTGATGCTGTTCAGGGGAAGGGTGACACTGGCATGGGCACTGGGATACC
TGGGACTGTACGTGTTTTATGTGGTGACCGTGATCCTGTGCACATGGATCTATCAGAGGCAGAGGCGCGG
CTCTCTGTTCTGTCCTATGCCAGTGACCCCCGAGATCCTGTCCGACTCTGAGGAGGATCGGGTGTCTAGC
AACACAAATAGCTACGACTATGGCGATGAGTACAGACCTCTGTTCTTTTATCAGGAGACCACAGCCCAGA
TCCTGGTGAGGGCCCTGAATCCACTGGACTACATGAAGTGGCGGAGAAAGAGCGCCTATTGGAAGGCCCT
GAAGGTGTTCAAGCTGCCCGTGGAGTTTCTGCTGCTGCTGACCGTCCCAGTGGTGGACCCCGATAAGGAC
GATCAGAACTGGAAGCGCCCCCTGAATTGTCTGCACCTGGTCATCTCCCCTCTGGTCGTGGTGCTGACCC
TGCAGTCTGGCACATACGGCGTGTATGAGATCGGAGGACTGGTGCCCGTGTGGGTGGTGGTGGTCATCGC
AGGAACAGCCCTGGCATCCGTGACCTTCTTTGCCACAAGCGATTCCCAGCCACCAAGGCTGCACTGGCTG
TTCGCCTTTCTGGGCTTTCTGACCTCTGCCCTGTGGATCAACGCCGCCGCCACAGAGGTGGTGAATATCC
TGAGGTCTCTGGGCGTGGTGTTCCGCCTGAGCAACACCGTGCTGGGACTGACACTGCTGGCATGGGGCAA
TAGCATCGGCGACGCCTTCTCCGACTTCACCCTGGCAAGGCAGGGATACCCAAGAATGGCCTTCAGCGCC
TGCTTTGGCGGCATCATCTTCAACATCCTGGTGGGAGTGGGACTGGGATGTCTGCTGCAGATCTCTAGAA
GCCACACAGAGGTGAAGCTGGAGCCAGATGGCCTGCTGGTGTGGGTGCTGGCAGGCGCCCTGGGACTGAG
CCTGGTGTTTAGCCTGGTGTCCGTGCCCCTGCAGTGCTTCCAGCTGTCCAGGGTGTACGGCTTTTGTCTG
CTGCTGTTCTATCTGAATTTTCTGGTGGTGGCCCTGCTGACCGAGTTCGGCGTGATCCACCTGAAGTCCA
TG
